Addgene plasmid #133017: pMH-CMV-GFP
Purpose: (Empty Backbone) (Empty Backbone) Gateway-compatible destination vector for mammalian expression of N-terminal GFP protein under CMV promoter.
Depositing lab: Michael Huen. Depositing organization: University of Hong Kong. Publication: Screen identifies DYRK1B network as mediator of transcription repression on damaged chromatin. Dong C, West KL, Tan XY, Li J, Ishibashi T, Yu CH, Sy SMH, Leung JWC, Huen MSY. Proc Natl Acad Sci U S A. 2020 Jul 21;117(29):17019-17030. doi: 10.1073/pnas.2002193117. Epub 2020 Jul 1. PubMed 32611815.
Backbone
  Vector backbone: pMH-CMV-GFP
  Backbone size (bp): 7000
  Modifications to backbone: insertion of Ampicillin resistance gene
  Vector type: Mammalian Expression
  Promoter: CMV
  Tag / fusion protein: GFP (N terminal on backbone)
Growth in bacteria
  Bacterial resistance: Chloramphenicol and Ampicillin, 25 & 100 μg/mL
  Growth temperature: 37°C
  Growth strain: ccdB Survival
  Copy number: Unknown
Terms and licenses: Academic/Nonprofit Terms; Industry Terms: Not Available to Industry
How to cite: pMH-CMV-GFP was a gift from Michael Huen (Addgene plasmid # 133017 ; http://n2t.net/addgene:133017 ; RRID:Addgene_133017)
