[The description below was written by a language model from this plasmid's Addgene catalogue record and pLannotate feature annotations shown in this document.]
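Description:
pMH-CMV-GFP is an empty Gateway-compatible destination vector for mammalian expression of proteins fused at their N terminus to GFP. The catalogue lists the backbone at about 7 kb, while the sequenced record is 7,476 nt. Transcription is driven by the human cytomegalovirus immediate-early enhancer and promoter, followed directly by an EGFP coding sequence and then the Gateway cassette. That cassette is flanked by attR1 and attR2 and contains a chloramphenicol acetyltransferase gene with its own bacterial promoter elements, a ccdA fragment and the ccdB toxin gene. In an LR recombination with an entry clone, the region between the attR sites is exchanged for the gene of interest, placing it downstream of EGFP to create a GFP-fusion open reading frame. Loss of ccdB provides counter-selection against unrecombined vector in ordinary E. coli strains, which is why the empty plasmid must be propagated in a ccdB-tolerant strain. An SV40 polyadenylation signal lies downstream of the cassette.

The depositor notes that an ampicillin resistance gene was inserted into the backbone. The feature table places this β-lactamase gene with its promoter in reverse orientation within the multiple cloning site remnants, between attR2 and the SV40 poly(A) signal. The unrecombined vector is therefore selected with chloramphenicol plus ampicillin. The backbone also carries a NeoR/KanR gene under a combined bacterial (bla) and SV40 early promoter with an HSV TK poly(A) signal, which confers kanamycin resistance in bacteria and could allow G418 selection of mammalian cells. A high-copy ColE1/pUC-type origin and an f1 origin are also present. The vector is suited to localisation and expression studies of GFP-tagged proteins in transfected mammalian cells.
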