Features (pLannotate 1.2.2; 24 found; start..end, strand, type, name):
     61..364     +  enhancer       CMV enhancer: human cytomegalovirus immediate early enhancer
    365..568     +  promoter       CMV promoter: human cytomegalovirus (CMV) immediate early promoter
    613..1329    +  CDS            EGFP: EGFP is a basic (constitutively fluorescent) green fluorescent protein published in 1996, derived from Aequorea victoria. It is reported to be a rapidly-maturing weak dimer with moderate acid sensitivity.
   1339..1463    +  protein_bind   attR1: mutant version of attR; recombination site for the Gateway® LR reaction LR Clonase™
   1488..1518    +  promoter       lac UV5 promoter: E. coli lac promoter with an "up" mutation
   1542..1571    +  promoter       cat promoter (fragment): promoter of the E. coli cat gene encoding chloramphenicol acetyltransferase
   1572..2231    +  CDS            CmR: chloramphenicol acetyltransferase; cat; confers resistance to chloramphenicol
   2410..2568    +  CDS            ccdA (fragment): CCDA_ECO57 - Also known as H, letA. Experimental evidence at protein level: Swiss-Prot protein existence level 1. Antitoxin component of a type II toxin-antitoxin (TA) system which inhibits the post-segregational killing (PSK) of plasmid-free cells, also referred to as a plasmid addiction system. Binds to and blocks the activity of CcdB; will also remove bound CcdB protein from the CcdB-GyrA complex by forming a CcdA-CcdB complex, a process termed rejuvenation. Functions as a transcriptional corepressor for the ccdAB operon, repression also requires CcdB (By similarity). From Escherichia coli
   2573..2875    +  CDS            ccdB: CCDB_ECOLI - Also known as G, letB, letD. Experimental evidence at protein level: Swiss-Prot protein existence level 1. Toxic component of a type II toxin-antitoxin (TA) system, functioning in plasmid maintainence. Responsible for the post- segregational killing (PSK) of plasmid-free cells, also referred to as a plasmid addiction system. Half-life of over 2 hours. Cell killing by CcdB is accompanied by filamentation, defects in chromosome and plasmid segregation, defects in cell division, formation of anucleate cells, decreased DNA synthesis and plasmid loss. Interferes with the activity of DN
   2919..3043    -  protein_bind   attR2: mutant version of attR; recombination site for the Gateway® LR reaction LR Clonase™
   3047..3074    +  misc_feature   MCS (fragment): multiple cloning site
   3089..3949    -  CDS            AmpR: β-lactamase; bla; confers resistance to ampicillin, carbenicillin, and related antibiotics
   3950..4054    -  promoter       AmpR promoter: bla
   4097..4140    +  misc_feature   MCS (fragment): multiple cloning site
   4157..4241    +  CDS            large T antigen (fragment): large T antigen from SV40 (simian virus 40)
   4264..4385    +  polyA_signal   SV40 poly(A) signal: SV40 polyadenylation signal
   4419..4847    -  rep_origin     f1 ori (sequence partly withheld): f1 bacteriophage origin of replication; arrow indicates direction of (+) strand synthesis
   4874..4978    +  promoter       AmpR promoter: bla
   4980..5337    +  promoter       SV40 promoter: SV40 enhancer and early promoter
   5372..6166    +  CDS            NeoR/KanR: aminoglycoside phosphotransferase from Tn5; aph(3')-II (or nptII); confers resistance to neomycin, kanamycin, and G418 (Geneticin®)
   6187..6339    +  CDS            ble (fragment): BLE_KLEPN - Experimental evidence at protein level: Swiss-Prot protein existence level 1. Binding protein with a strong affinity to the bleomycin family of antibiotics. Binds to CL990; an antimitotic-antibiotic compound. From Klebsiella pneumoniae.
   6398..6445    +  polyA_signal   HSV TK poly(A) signal: herpes simplex virus thymidine kinase polyadenylation signal (Cole and Stacy, 1985)
   6536..6552    -  polyA_signal   bGH poly(A) signal (fragment): bovine growth hormone polyadenylation signal
   6774..7362    +  rep_origin     ori: high-copy-number ColE1/pMB1/pBR322/pUC origin of replication
>Addgene plasmid #133017 | pMH-CMV-GFP | addgene full sequence | sequence record 267554 | Addgene NGS Result
TAGTTATTAATAGTAATCAATTACGGGGTCATTAGTTCATAGCCCATATATGGAGTTCCGCGTTACATAA
CTTACGGTAAATGGCCCGCCTGGCTGACCGCCCAACGACCCCCGCCCATTGACGTCAATAATGACGTATG
TTCCCATAGTAACGCCAATAGGGACTTTCCATTGACGTCAATGGGTGGAGTATTTACGGTAAACTGCCCA
CTTGGCAGTACATCAAGTGTATCATATGCCAAGTACGCCCCCTATTGACGTCAATGACGGTAAATGGCCC
GCCTGGCATTATGCCCAGTACATGACCTTATGGGACTTTCCTACTTGGCAGTACATCTACGTATTAGTCA
TCGCTATTACCATGGTGATGCGGTTTTGGCAGTACATCAATGGGCGTGGATAGCGGTTTGACTCACGGGG
ATTTCCAAGTCTCCACCCCATTGACGTCAATGGGAGTTTGTTTTGGCACCAAAATCAACGGGACTTTCCA
AAATGTCGTAACAACTCCGCCCCATTGACGCAAATGGGCGGTAGGCGTGTACGGTGGGAGGTCTATATAA
GCAGAGCTGGTTTAGTGAACCGTCAGATCCGCTAGCGCTACCGGTCGCCACCATGGTGAGCAAGGGCGAG
GAGCTGTTCACCGGGGTGGTGCCCATCCTGGTCGAGCTGGACGGCGACGTAAACGGCCACAAGTTCAGCG
TGTCCGGCGAGGGCGAGGGCGATGCCACCTACGGCAAGCTGACCCTGAAGTTCATCTGCACCACCGGCAA
GCTGCCCGTGCCCTGGCCCACCCTCGTGACCACCCTGACCTACGGCGTGCAGTGCTTCAGCCGCTACCCC
GACCACATGAAGCAGCACGACTTCTTCAAGTCCGCCATGCCCGAAGGCTACGTCCAGGAGCGCACCATCT
TCTTCAAGGACGACGGCAACTACAAGACCCGCGCCGAGGTGAAGTTCGAGGGCGACACCCTGGTGAACCG
CATCGAGCTGAAGGGCATCGACTTCAAGGAGGACGGCAACATCCTGGGGCACAAGCTGGAGTACAACTAC
AACAGCCACAACGTCTATATCATGGCCGACAAGCAGAAGAACGGCATCAAGGTGAACTTCAAGATCCGCC
ACAACATCGAGGACGGCAGCGTGCAGCTCGCCGACCACTACCAGCAGAACACCCCCATCGGCGACGGCCC
CGTGCTGCTGCCCGACAACCACTACCTGAGCACCCAGTCCGCCCTGAGCAAAGACCCCAACGAGAAGCGC
GATCACATGGTCCTGCTGGAGTTCGTGACCGCCGCCGGGATCACTCTCGGCATGGACGAGCTGTACAAGT
CCGGATCAACAAGTTTGTACAAAAAAGCTGAACGAGAAACGTAAAATGATATAAATATCAATATATTAAA
TTAGATTTTGCATAAAAAACAGACTACATAATACTGTAAAACACAACATATCCAGTCACTATGGCGGCCG
CATTAGGCACCCCAGGCTTTACACTTTATGCTTCCGGCTCGTATAATGTGTGGATTTTGAGTTAGGATCC
GTCGAGATTTTCAGGAGCTAAGGAAGCTAAAATGGAGAAAAAAATCACTGGATATACCACCGTTGATATA
TCCCAATGGCATCGTAAAGAACATTTTGAGGCATTTCAGTCAGTTGCTCAATGTACCTATAACCAGACCG
TTCAGCTGGATATTACGGCCTTTTTAAAGACCGTAAAGAAAAATAAGCACAAGTTTTATCCGGCCTTTAT
TCACATTCTTGCCCGCCTGATGAATGCTCATCCGGAATTCCGTATGGCAATGAAAGACGGTGAGCTGGTG
ATATGGGATAGTGTTCACCCTTGTTACACCGTTTTCCATGAGCAAACTGAAACGTTTTCATCGCTCTGGA
GTGAATACCACGACGATTTCCGGCAGTTTCTACACATATATTCGCAAGATGTGGCGTGTTACGGTGAAAA
CCTGGCCTATTTCCCTAAAGGGTTTATTGAGAATATGTTTTTCGTCTCAGCCAATCCCTGGGTGAGTTTC
ACCAGTTTTGATTTAAACGTGGCCAATATGGACAACTTCTTCGCCCCCGTTTTCACCATGGGCAAATATT
ATACGCAAGGCGACAAGGTGCTGATGCCGCTGGCGATTCAGGTTCATCATGCCGTTTGTGATGGCTTCCA
TGTCGGCAGAATGCTTAATGAATTACAACAGTACTGCGATGAGTGGCAGGGCGGGGCGTAAAGATCTGGA
TCCGGCTTACTAAAAGCCAGATAACAGTATGCGTATTTGCGCGCTGATTTTTGCGGTATAAGAATATATA
CTGATATGTATACCCGAAGTATGTCAAAAAGAGGTATGCTATGAAGCAGCGTATTACAGTGACAGTTGAC
AGCGACAGCTATCAGTTGCTCAAGGCATATATGATGTCAATATCTCCGGTCTGGTAAGCACAACCATGCA
GAATGAAGCCCGTCGTCTGCGTGCCGAACGCTGGAAAGCGGAAAATCAGGAAGGGATGGCTGAGGTCGCC
CGGTTTATTGAAATGAACGGCTCTTTTGCTGACGAGAACAGGGGCTGGTGAAATGCAGTTTAAGGTTTAC
ACCTATAAAAGAGAGAGCCGTTATCGTCTGTTTGTGGATGTACAGAGTGATATTATTGACACGCCCGGGC
GACGGATGGTGATCCCCCTGGCCAGTGCACGTCTGCTGTCAGATAAAGTCTCCCGTGAACTTTACCCGGT
GGTGCATATCGGGGATGAAAGCTGGCGCATGATGACCACCGATATGGCCAGTGTGCCGGTCTCCGTTATC
GGGGAAGAAGTGGCTGATCTCAGCCACCGCGAAAATGACATCAAAAACGCCATTAACCTGATGTTCTGGG
GAATATAAATGTCAGGCTCCCTTATACACAGCCAGTCTGCAGGTCGACCATAGTGACTGGATATGTTGTG
TTTTACAGTATTATGTAGTCTGTTTTTTATGCAAAATCTAATTTAATATATTGATATTTATATCATTTTA
CGTTTCTCGTTCAGCTTTCTTGTACAAAGTGGTTGATCCGGACTCAGATCTCGAGCTCAAGCTTACTTGG
TCTGACAGTTACCAATGCTTAATCAGTGAGGCACCTATCTCAGCGATCTGTCTATTTCGTTCATCCATAG
TTGCCTGACTCCCCGTCGTGTAGATAACTACGATACGGGAGGGCTTACCATCTGGCCCCAGTGCTGCAAT
GATACCGCGAGACCCACGCTCACCGGCTCCAGATTTATCAGCAATAAACCAGCCAGCCGGAAGGGCCGAG
CGCAGAAGTGGTCCTGCAACTTTATCCGCCTCCATCCAGTCTATTAATTGTTGCCGGGAAGCTAGAGTAA
GTAGTTCGCCAGTTAATAGTTTGCGCAACGTTGTTGCCATTGCTGCAGGCATCGTGGTGTCACGCTCGTC
GTTTGGTATGGCTTCATTCAGCTCCGGTTCCCAACGATCAAGGCGAGTTACATGATCCCCCATGTTGTGC
AAAAAAGCGGTTAGCTCCTTCGGTCCTCCGATCGTTGTCAGAAGTAAGTTGGCCGCAGTGTTATCACTCA
TGGTTATGGCAGCACTGCATAATTCTCTTACTGTCATGCCATCCGTAAGATGCTTTTCTGTGACTGGTGA
GTACTCAACCAAGTCATTCTGAGAATAGTGTATGCGGCGACCGAGTTGCTCTTGCCCGGCGTCAACACGG
GATAATACCGCGCCACATAGCAGAACTTTAAAAGTGCTCATCATTGGAAAACGTTCTTCGGGGCGAAAAC
TCTCAAGGATCTTACCGCTGTTGAGATCCAGTTCGATGTAACCCACTCGTGCACCCAACTGATCTTCAGC
ATCTTTTACTTTCACCAGCGTTTCTGGGTGAGCAAAAACAGGAAGGCAAAATGCCGCAAAAAAGGGAATA
AGGGCGACACGGAAATGTTGAATACTCATACTCTTCCTTTTTCAATATTATTGAAGCATTTATCAGGGTT
ATTGTCTCATGAGCGGATACATATTTGAATGTATTTAGAAAAATAAACAAATAGGGGTTCCGCGCACATT
TCCCCGAAAAGTGCCACCTGACGTCTAAGAAACCATAAGCTTCGAATTCTGCAGTCGACGGTACCGCGGG
CCCGGGATCCACCGGATCTAGATAACTGATCATAATCAGCCATACCACATTTGTAGAGGTTTTACTTGCT
TTAAAAAACCTCCCACACCTCCCCCTGAACCTGAAACATAAAATGAATGCAATTGTTGTTGTTAACTTGT
TTATTGCAGCTTATAATGGTTACAAATAAAGCAATAGCATCACAAATTTCACAAATAAAGCATTTTTTTC
ACTGCATTCTAGTTGTGGTTTGTCCAAACTCATCAATGTATCTTAACGCGTAAATTGTAAGCGTTAATAT
TTTGTTAAAATTCGCGTTAAATTTTTGTTAAATCAGCTCATTTTTTAACCAATAGGCCGAAATCGGCAAA
ATCCCTTATAAATCAAAAGAATAGACCGAGATAGGGT
[37 nt withheld, positions 4518-4554]
AAAGAACGTGGACTCCAACGTCAAAGG
[49 nt withheld, positions 4582-4630]
T
[91 nt withheld, positions 4632-4722]
G
[124 nt withheld, positions 4724-4847]
CAGGTGGCACTTTTCGGGGAAATGTGCGCGGAACCCCTATTTGTTTATTTTTCTAAATACATTCAAATAT
GTATCCGCTCATGAGACAATAACCCTGATAAATGCTTCAATAATATTGAAAAAGGAAGAGTCCTGAGGCG
GAAAGAACCAGCTGTGGAATGTGTGTCAGTTAGGGTGTGGAAAGTCCCCAGGCTCCCCAGCAGGCAGAAG
TATGCAAAGCATGCATCTCAATTAGTCAGCAACCAGGTGTGGAAAGTCCCCAGGCTCCCCAGCAGGCAGA
AGTATGCAAAGCATGCATCTCAATTAGTCAGCAACCATAGTCCCGCCCCTAACTCCGCCCATCCCGCCCC
TAACTCCGCCCAGTTCCGCCCATTCTCCGCCCCATGGCTGACTAATTTTTTTTATTTATGCAGAGGCCGA
GGCCGCCTCGGCCTCTGAGCTATTCCAGAAGTAGTGAGGAGGCTTTTTTGGAGGCCTAGGCTTTTGCAAA
GATCGATCAAGAGACAGGATGAGGATCGTTTCGCATGATTGAACAAGATGGATTGCACGCAGGTTCTCCG
GCCGCTTGGGTGGAGAGGCTATTCGGCTATGACTGGGCACAACAGACAATCGGCTGCTCTGATGCCGCCG
TGTTCCGGCTGTCAGCGCAGGGGCGCCCGGTTCTTTTTGTCAAGACCGACCTGTCCGGTGCCCTGAATGA
ACTGCAAGACGAGGCAGCGCGGCTATCGTGGCTGGCCACGACGGGCGTTCCTTGCGCAGCTGTGCTCGAC
GTTGTCACTGAAGCGGGAAGGGACTGGCTGCTATTGGGCGAAGTGCCGGGGCAGGATCTCCTGTCATCTC
ACCTTGCTCCTGCCGAGAAAGTATCCATCATGGCTGATGCAATGCGGCGGCTGCATACGCTTGATCCGGC
TACCTGCCCATTCGACCACCAAGCGAAACATCGCATCGAGCGAGCACGTACTCGGATGGAAGCCGGTCTT
GTCGATCAGGATGATCTGGACGAAGAGCATCAGGGGCTCGCGCCAGCCGAACTGTTCGCCAGGCTCAAGG
CGAGCATGCCCGACGGCGAGGATCTCGTCGTGACCCATGGCGATGCCTGCTTGCCGAATATCATGGTGGA
AAATGGCCGCTTTTCTGGATTCATCGACTGTGGCCGGCTGGGTGTGGCGGACCGCTATCAGGACATAGCG
TTGGCTACCCGTGATATTGCTGAAGAGCTTGGCGGCGAATGGGCTGACCGCTTCCTCGTGCTTTACGGTA
TCGCCGCTCCCGATTCGCAGCGCATCGCCTTCTATCGCCTTCTTGACGAGTTCTTCTGAGCGGGACTCTG
GGGTTCGAAATGACCGACCAAGCGACGCCCAACCTGCCATCACGAGATTTCGATTCCACCGCCGCCTTCT
ATGAAAGGTTGGGCTTCGGAATCGTTTTCCGGGACGCCGGCTGGATGATCCTCCAGCGCGGGGATCTCAT
GCTGGAGTTCTTCGCCCACCCTAGGGGGAGGCTAACTGAAACACGGAAGGAGACAATACCGGAAGGAACC
CGCGCTATGACGGCAATAAAAAGACAGAATAAAACGCACGGTGTTGGGTCGTTTGTTCATAAACGCGGGG
TTCGGTCCCAGGGCTGGCACTCTGTCGATACCCCACCGAGACCCCATTGGGGCCAATACGCCCGCGTTTC
TTCCTTTTCCCCACCCCACCCCCCAAGTTCGGGTGAAGGCCCAGGGCTCGCAGCCAACGTCGGGGCGGCA
GGCCCTGCCATAGCCTCAGGTTACTCATATATACTTTAGATTGATTTAAAACTTCATTTTTAATTTAAAA
GGATCTAGGTGAAGATCCTTTTTGATAATCTCATGACCAAAATCCCTTAACGTGAGTTTTCGTTCCACTG
AGCGTCAGACCCCGTAGAAAAGATCAAAGGATCTTCTTGAGATCCTTTTTTTCTGCGCGTAATCTGCTGC
TTGCAAACAAAAAAACCACCGCTACCAGCGGTGGTTTGTTTGCCGGATCAAGAGCTACCAACTCTTTTTC
CGAAGGTAACTGGCTTCAGCAGAGCGCAGATACCAAATACTGTTCTTCTAGTGTAGCCGTAGTTAGGCCA
CCACTTCAAGAACTCTGTAGCACCGCCTACATACCTCGCTCTGCTAATCCTGTTACCAGTGGCTGCTGCC
AGTGGCGATAAGTCGTGTCTTACCGGGTTGGACTCAAGACGATAGTTACCGGATAAGGCGCAGCGGTCGG
GCTGAACGGGGGGTTCGTGCACACAGCCCAGCTTGGAGCGAACGACCTACACCGAACTGAGATACCTACA
GCGTGAGCTATGAGAAAGCGCCACGCTTCCCGAAGGGAGAAAGGCGGACAGGTATCCGGTAAGCGGCAGG
GTCGGAACAGGAGAGCGCACGAGGGAGCTTCCAGGGGGAAACGCCTGGTATCTTTATAGTCCTGTCGGGT
TTCGCCACCTCTGACTTGAGCGTCGATTTTTGTGATGCTCGTCAGGGGGGCGGAGCCTATGGAAAAACGC
CAGCAACGCGGCCTTTTTACGGTTCCTGGCCTTTTGCTGGCCTTTTGCTCACATGTTCTTTCCTGCGTTA
TCCCCTGATTCTGTGGATAACCGTATTACCGCCATGCAT
